Addgene plasmid #73520: pEGFP-ninein N-ter
Purpose: Encodes the N-terminus of mouse ninein (residues 1-373) with an EGFP tag at its N-terminus
Depositing lab: Michel Bornens. Depositing organization: Institut Curie. Publication: Microtubule nucleation and anchoring at the centrosome are independent processes linked by ninein function. Delgehyr N, Sillibourne J, Bornens M. J Cell Sci. 2005 Apr 15;118(Pt 8):1565-75. Epub 2005 Mar 22. 10.1242/jcs.02302 PubMed 15784680.
Backbone
  Vector backbone: pEGFP
  Backbone manufacturer: Clontech
  Vector type: Mammalian Expression
  Selectable markers: Neomycin (select with G418)
Growth in bacteria
  Bacterial resistance: Kanamycin, 50 μg/mL
  Growth temperature: 37°C
  Growth strain: DH5alpha
  Copy number: High Copy
Gene/Insert
  Gene/Insert name: ninein N-ter (residues 1-373)
  Species: M. musculus (mouse)
  Entrez Gene: Nin (a.k.a. 3110068G20Rik, AI385615, AU024711, mKIAA1565)
  Promoter: CMV
  Tag / fusion protein: EGFP tag (N terminal on insert)
  Cloning method: Unknown
  Sequencing primers: 5′ EGFP 3' Fw
Resource information
  A portion of this plasmid was derived from a plasmid made by: Cloned by Nathalie DELGEHYR
Terms and licenses: Academic/Nonprofit Terms; Industry Terms: Not Available to Industry
How to cite: pEGFP-ninein N-ter was a gift from Michel Bornens (Addgene plasmid # 73520 ; http://n2t.net/addgene:73520 ; RRID:Addgene_73520)
