[The description below was written by a language model from this plasmid's Addgene catalogue record.]
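Description:
pEGFP-ninein N-ter is a mammalian expression plasmid built on the Clontech pEGFP backbone. It carries the N-terminal portion of mouse ninein (Nin), residues 1-373, fused in frame to EGFP so that the fluorescent protein sits at the N-terminus of the ninein fragment. Transcription of the fusion is driven by the CMV promoter, a strong constitutive viral promoter widely used for transient overexpression in cultured mammalian cells. The plasmid is maintained in E. coli as a high-copy construct under kanamycin selection. It also provides a neomycin resistance marker, so transfected mammalian cells can be selected with G418 if stable expression is wanted. The record does not state the cloning method or which specific pEGFP variant was used, and no feature table is provided, so elements such as the origin of replication and polyadenylation signals are not documented here.

Ninein is a centrosomal protein, and the associated publication addresses its role in linking microtubule nucleation and microtubule anchoring at the centrosome. A tagged truncation such as this one lets a defined region of the protein be expressed on its own and followed directly by fluorescence microscopy. This allows its subcellular localisation to be assessed, as well as any effect that overexpressing the isolated N-terminal domain has on centrosome and microtubule organisation. The EGFP moiety can also serve as a handle for detecting the fusion protein with anti-GFP reagents. The record itself describes the purpose only as encoding the EGFP-tagged N-terminus of ninein, so any more specific experimental use is inferred from the context of the publication.
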