>Addgene plasmid #73520 | pEGFP-ninein N-ter | addgene partial sequence | sequence record 145856 | SV40pA-R 5'-GAAATTTGTGATGCTATTGC-3'
CTGCATAACAGTTACAACAACAATTGCATTCATTTTATGTTTCAGGTTCAGGGGGAGGTGTGGGAGGTTT
TTTAAAGCAAGTAAAACCTCTACAAATGTGGTATGGCTGATTATGATCAGTTATCTAGATCCGGTGGATC
CCGGGCCCGCGGTACCGTCGACTGCAGAATTCCTAACAAGTGCCGGATCTCGGCCTTGAAGCTAGCTAGT
GCTGCCTGGTGAATGCCATTCTTGGTAACCAAAAGTTCATTCTCCAGAGCCAGCGTCAGCTCTGTCAGGT
TGATGTTTCCATCCAGGCTGAAATCCAGGGCCTTCAGAATCTCCTGACTGTTCTCAATGCCTTCTTCCTG
CCAGGTGTCCAGTATCCTCTCCACAGACGCCTGGCCCATCCCGTCATCCAAGCAGGAGAAGACCCGGAAG
CCAATGGTACTCGTCATTGCTGACGAGGTTGCGGTCCGCCGTCCACTCTCATCGAAAGACTGCATAGAGA
GATGCCGTTTCAGTTGTCTATAGGGAGTAGATGCTGATGGTGTGAGAGATTTTCCAGTCTTAAACAGACC
ATAGAAAAAGTCTTCCACACTCATTGTTCCATCGGGATCAAGGCTGAGAAACACCTCTTCCAGCATCGCT
CCATCCACATTCTGTAATCCATACTGTTCGCAGATGGAAACCAGCTTCTTCCGGTTCAGGTGACCATCTC
GAGTGATCCCCAGATCTTCACAAACCTCTTGCAGTTTCTCTTCTATCCAGTCTGGAGGAGGGCAAGACCC
ACCATGTGAAGCATTCAGG
