>Addgene plasmid #73520 | pEGFP-ninein N-ter | addgene partial sequence | sequence record 145859 | EGFP-N 5'-CGTCGCCGTCCAGCTCGACCAG-3'
CTTGCTCACCATGGTGGCGACCGGTAGCGCTAGCGGATCTGACGGTTCACTAAACCAGCTCTGCTTATAT
AGACCTCCCACCGTACACGCCTACCGCCCATTTGCGTCAATGGGGCGGAGTTGTTACGACATTTTGGAAA
GTCCCGTTGATTTTGGTGCCAAAACAAACTCCCATTGACGTCAATGGGGTGGAGACTTGGAAATCCCCGT
GAGTCAAACCGCTATCCACGCCCATTGATGTACTGCCAAAACCGCATCACCATGGTAATAGCGATGACTA
ATACGTAGATGTACTGCCAAGTAGGAAAGTCCCATAAGGTCATGTACTGGGCATAATGCCAGGCGGGCCA
TTTACCGTCATTGACGTCAATAGGGGGCGTACTTGGCATATGATACACTTGATGTACTGCCAAGTGGGCA
GTTTACCGTAAATACTCCACCCATTGACGTCAATGGAAAGTCCCTATTGGCGTTACTATGGGAACATACG
TCATTATTGACGTCAATGGGCGGGGGTCGTTGGGCGGTCAGCCAGGCGGGCCATTTACCGTAAGTTATGT
AACGCGGAACTCCATATATGGGCTATGAACTAATGACCCCGTAATTGATTACTATTAATAACTAATGCAT
GGCGGTAATACGGTTATCCACAGAATCAGGGGATAACGCAGGAAAGAACATGTGAGCAAAAGGCCAGCAA
AAGGCCAGGAACCGTAAA
