>Addgene plasmid #73520 | pEGFP-ninein N-ter | addgene partial sequence | sequence record 146828 | EGFP-C 5'-CATGGTCCTGCTGGAGTTCGTG-3'
GAGCTGTACAAGTCCGGACTCAGATCCATGGATGAGGTGGAGGAGGACCAGCATGAAGCCCGACTCAAGG
AGCTGTTTGACAGTTTTGACACCCTGGGAACTGGGTCTCTGGGTCAAGAGGAGCTCACTGACCTCTGCCA
CGTGCTGTGCTTGGAGGATGTGGGCCCGGTGCTGCAACAGACGCTACTCCAGGACAACCTCTTGGGCAGG
GTACATTTTGACCAATTTAAAGAAGCATTAATACTTATCTTGTCTAGAACTCTATCCAGTGAGGAGCACT
TTGAGGAGTCAGACTGTTCCCCAGAAGCTCAGCCCAAATATGTTAGAGGTGGGAAGCGTTATGGACGAAG
ATCACTGCCCGAGTTTCAAGAGTCTGGGGAAGAGATCGAGGAGGTGACAGTGCTTGAGCCACTAGAGGAA
GAAGCGAGGTCATCACCCATCCCAGCTGGGGACTGCGGCGAGCACTGGAAGACACAACGCAGTGAGGAGT
ATGAAGCAGAAGGCCAGCTGAGGTTTTGGAACCCAGATGACCTGAATGCTTCACATGGTGGGTCTTGCCC
TCCTCCAGACTGGATAGAAGAGAAACTGCAAGAGGTTTGTGAAGATCTGGGGATCACTCGAGATGGTCAC
CTGAACCGGAAGAAGCTGGTTTCCATCTGCGAACAGTATGGATTACAGAATGTGGATGGAGCGATGCTGG
AAGAGGTGTTT
